Addgene plasmid #205587: pAXY0018
Purpose: p3flag_HygR(1-52)-NpuDnaE(N)
Depositing lab: Xiaohan Yang. Depositing organization: Oak Ridge National Laboratory. Publication: Split selectable marker systems utilizing inteins facilitate gene stacking in plants. Yuan G, Lu H, De K, Hassan MM, Liu Y, Islam MT, Muchero W, Tuskan GA, Yang X. Commun Biol. 2023 May 26;6(1):567. doi: 10.1038/s42003-023-04950-8. PubMed 37237044.
Backbone
  Vector backbone: pGCS-N3(3xFLAG)
  Vector type: Mammalian Expression
Growth in bacteria
  Bacterial resistance: Ampicillin, 100 μg/mL
  Growth temperature: 37°C
  Growth strain: DH5alpha
  Copy number: High Copy
Gene/Insert
  Gene/Insert name: HygR-NpuDnaE(N)_homo-codon-OP
  Species: Synthetic
  Promoter: CMV IE94
  Tag / fusion protein: 3xFLAG (N terminal on insert)
  Cloning method: Gibson Cloning
  Sequencing primers: 5′ N/A
Terms and licenses: Academic/Nonprofit Terms; Industry Terms: Not Available to Industry
How to cite: pAXY0018 was a gift from Xiaohan Yang (Addgene plasmid # 205587 ; http://n2t.net/addgene:205587 ; RRID:Addgene_205587)
