[The description below was written by a language model from this plasmid's Addgene catalogue record and pLannotate feature annotations shown in this document.]
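Description:
pAXY0018 is a 4,430-nt mammalian expression plasmid built on the pGCS-N3(3xFLAG) backbone. It carries one half of an intein-based split hygromycin resistance marker. It is propagated in E. coli from a high-copy ColE1/pUC-type origin and selected with ampicillin through the AmpR (β-lactamase) gene and its own promoter. The backbone also contains an f1 phage origin and remnants of a lac cloning region: a lacZα fragment, the lac promoter and operator, a CAP binding site and a short lacI fragment. No intact selectable marker for mammalian cells is annotated.

The expression cassette is driven by the simian cytomegalovirus IE94 immediate-early enhancer/promoter, which is annotated as two adjoining fragments running up to the end of the linearised record and so continuing across the circular junction into the insert. Downstream lie an SP6 promoter and an N-terminal 3xFLAG tag, of which only a short fragment was detected by the annotation. These are followed by a synthetic open reading frame that the record describes as codon-optimised for human cells. It fuses residues 1–52 of hygromycin phosphotransferase (hph) to the N-terminal half of the split DnaE intein. The catalogue names this as Npu DnaE, whereas the annotation matched it to the homologous Synechocystis protein. An SV40 polyadenylation signal terminates the transcript, and T7 and T3 promoters flank this region.

When co-expressed with a partner construct encoding the C-terminal intein half fused to the rest of HygR, protein trans-splicing would be expected to reconstitute the full-length enzyme. The FLAG tag allows the fragment and spliced product to be detected. The associated work concerns split selectable markers for gene stacking in plants, and this plasmid appears to be a version for testing the design in mammalian cells.
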