Features (pLannotate 1.2.2; 18 found; start..end, strand, type, name):
     35..53      +  promoter       SP6 promoter: promoter for bacteriophage SP6 RNA polymerase
     97..113     +  CDS            3xFLAG (fragment): three tandem FLAG® epitope tags, followed by an enterokinase cleavage site
    178..336     +  CDS            hph (fragment): KHYB_ECOLX - Experimental evidence at protein level: Swiss-Prot protein existence level 1. The aminoglycoside phosphotransferases achieve inactivation of their antibiotic substrates by phosphorylation. Only phosphorylates hygromycin and closely related compounds such as demethyl analogs and destomycin. From Escherichia coli.
    334..633     +  CDS            dnaE-N (fragment): DPO3A_SYNY3 - Experimental evidence at protein level: Swiss-Prot protein existence level 1. DNA polymerase III is a complex, multichain enzyme responsible for most of the replicative synthesis in bacteria. This DNA polymerase also exhibits 3' to 5' exonuclease activity. The alpha chain is the DNA polymerase (By similarity). From Synechocystis sp. (strain PCC 6803 / Kazusa).
    650..667     -  promoter       T7 promoter (fragment): promoter for bacteriophage T7 RNA polymerase
    672..806     -  polyA_signal   SV40 poly(A) signal: SV40 polyadenylation signal
    919..937     -  promoter       T3 promoter: promoter for bacteriophage T3 RNA polymerase
    982..998     -  protein_bind   lac operator: The lac repressor binds to the lac operator to inhibit transcription in E. coli. This inhibition can be relieved by adding lactose or isopropyl-β-D-thiogalactopyranoside (IPTG). lac repressor encoded by lacI
   1006..1036    -  promoter       lac promoter: promoter for the E. coli lac operon
   1051..1072    -  protein_bind   CAP binding site: CAP binding activates transcription in the presence of cAMP. E. coli catabolite activator protein
   1085..1177    -  CDS            lacI (fragment): lac repressor; lacI; The lac repressor binds to the lac operator to inhibit transcription in E. coli. This inhibition can be relieved by adding lactose or isopropyl-β-D-thiogalactopyranoside (IPTG).
   1360..1948    -  rep_origin     ori: high-copy-number ColE1/pMB1/pBR322/pUC origin of replication
   2119..2979    -  CDS            AmpR: β-lactamase; bla; confers resistance to ampicillin, carbenicillin, and related antibiotics
   2980..3084    -  promoter       AmpR promoter: bla
   3137..3565    -  rep_origin     f1 ori (sequence partly withheld): f1 bacteriophage origin of replication; arrow indicates direction of (+) strand synthesis
   3570..3636    -  CDS            lacZα (fragment): LacZα fragment of β-galactosidase; lacZ fragment
   3643..3798    +  promoter       CMV IE94 promoter (fragment): enhancer/promoter region of simian cytomegalovirus major immediate early transcription unit IE94
   3791..4430    +  promoter       CMV IE94 promoter (fragment): enhancer/promoter region of simian cytomegalovirus major immediate early transcription unit IE94
>Addgene plasmid #205587 | pAXY0018 | addgene full sequence | sequence record 405375 | Addgene NGS Result
CGCCATTCTGCCTGGGGACGTCGGAGCAAGCTTGATTTAGGTGACACTATAGAATACAAGCTACTTGTTC
TTTTTGCAGGATCCACCATGGATTATAAGGATGACGATGACAAAGCAGACTACAAAGACGACGATGATAA
GGCTGATTATAAAGATGATGACGACAAAGGCCGGCCAATGAAGAAACCGGAACTGACTGCAACATCTGTC
GAGAAGTTTCTGATTGAAAAGTTCGATTCTGTTTCCGATCTCATGCAGCTCAGTGAGGGCGAAGAGTCCA
GAGCTTTCTCATTCGACGTGGGCGGGCGCGGATACGTACTGCGAGTTAATTCTTGCCTGAGTTATGAGAC
TGAGATTCTGACCGTAGAATATGGTCTGCTTCCAATCGGCAAGATTGTGGAAAAAAGGATCGAGTGTACC
GTGTATTCTGTGGACAATAACGGCAATATTTACACCCAACCTGTGGCACAGTGGCATGACCGGGGGGAGC
AGGAAGTTTTTGAATACTGCTTGGAGGATGGATCCCTCATTAGAGCTACAAAAGATCACAAGTTTATGAC
CGTAGACGGACAGATGTTGCCAATCGACGAGATCTTTGAGAGGGAGCTGGATCTGATGCGGGTGGACAAT
CTGCCCAACTAGTCTAGAACTATAGTGAGTCGTATTACGTAGATCCAGACATGATAAGATACATTGATGA
GTTTGGACAAACCACAACTAGAATGCAGTGAAAAAAATGCTTTATTTGTGAAATTTGTGATGCTATTGCT
TTATTTGTAACCATTATAAGCTGCAATAAACAAGTTAACAACAACAATTGCATTCATTTTATGTTTCAGG
TTCAGGGGGAGGTGTGGGAGGTTTTTTAATTCGCGGCCGCGGCGCCAATGCATTGGGCCCGGTACCCAGC
TTTTGTTCCCTTTAGTGAGGGTTAATTGCGCGCTTGGCGTAATCATGGTCATAGCTGTTTCCTGTGTGAA
ATTGTTATCCGCTCACAATTCCACACAACATACGAGCCGGGAGCATAAAGTGTAAAGCCTGGGGTGCCTA
ATGAGTGAGCTAACTCACATTAATTGCGTTGCGCTCACTGCCCGCTTTCCAGTCGGGAAACCTGTCGTGC
CAGCTGCATTAATGAATCGGCCAACGCGCGGGGAGAGGCGGTTTGCGTATTGGGCGCTCTTCCGCTTCCT
CGCTCACTGACTCGCTGCGCTCGGTCGTTCGGCTGCGGCGAGCGGTATCAGCTCACTCAAAGGCGGTAAT
ACGGTTATCCACAGAATCAGGGGATAACGCAGGAAAGAACATGTGAGCAAAAGGCCAGCAAAAGGCCAGG
AACCGTAAAAAGGCCGCGTTGCTGGCGTTTTTCCATAGGCTCCGCCCCCCTGACGAGCATCACAAAAATC
GACGCTCAAGTCAGAGGTGGCGAAACCCGACAGGACTATAAAGATACCAGGCGTTTCCCCCTGGAAGCTC
CCTCGTGCGCTCTCCTGTTCCGACCCTGCCGCTTACCGGATACCTGTCCGCCTTTCTCCCTTCGGGAAGC
GTGGCGCTTTCTCATAGCTCACGCTGTAGGTATCTCAGTTCGGTGTAGGTCGTTCGCTCCAAGCTGGGCT
GTGTGCACGAACCCCCCGTTCAGCCCGACCGCTGCGCCTTATCCGGTAACTATCGTCTTGAGTCCAACCC
GGTAAGACACGACTTATCGCCACTGGCAGCAGCCACTGGTAACAGGATTAGCAGAGCGAGGTATGTAGGC
GGTGCTACAGAGTTCTTGAAGTGGTGGCCTAACTACGGCTACACTAGAAGAACAGTATTTGGTATCTGCG
CTCTGCTGAAGCCAGTTACCTTCGGAAAAAGAGTTGGTAGCTCTTGATCCGGCAAACAAACCACCGCTGG
TAGCGGTGGTTTTTTTGTTTGCAAGCAGCAGATTACGCGCAGAAAAAAAGGATCTCAAGAAGATCCTTTG
ATCTTTTCTACGGGGTCTGACGCTCAGTGGAACGAAAACTCACGTTAAGGGATTTTGGTCATGAGATTAT
CAAAAAGGATCTTCACCTAGATCCTTTTAAATTAAAAATGAAGTTTTAAATCAATCTAAAGTATATATGA
GTAAACTTGGTCTGACAGTTACCAATGCTTAATCAGTGAGGCACCTATCTCAGCGATCTGTCTATTTCGT
TCATCCATAGTTGCCTGACTCCCCGTCGTGTAGATAACTACGATACGGGAGGGCTTACCATCTGGCCCCA
GTGCTGCAATGATACCGCGAGACCCACCCTTGGAGGCTCCAGATTTATCAGCAATAAACCAGCCAGCCGG
AAGGGCCGAGCGCAGAAGTGGTCCTGCAACTTTATCCGCCTCCATCCAGTCTATTAATTGTTGCCGGGAA
GCTAGAGTAAGTAGTTCGCCAGTTAATAGTTTGCGCAACGTTGTTGCCATTGCTACAGGCATCGTGGTGT
CACGCTCGTCGTTTGGTATGGCTTCATTCAGCTCCGGTTCCCAACGATCAAGGCGAGTTACATGATCCCC
CATGTTGTGCAAAAAAGCGGTTAGCTCCTTCGGTCCTCCGATCGTTGTCAGAAGTAAGTTGGCCGCAGTG
TTATCACTCATGGTTATGGCAGCACTGCATAATTCTCTTACTGTCATGCCATCCGTAAGATGCTTTTCTG
TGACTGGTGAGTACTCAACCAAGTCATTCTGAGAATAGTGTATGCGGCGACCGAGTTGCTCTTGCCCGGC
GTCAATACGGGATAATACCGCGCCACATAGCAGAACTTTAAAAGTGCTCATCATTGGAAAACGTTCTTCG
GGGCGAAAACTCTCAAGGATCTTACCGCTGTTGAGATCCAGTTCGATGTAACCCACTCGTGCACCCAACT
GATCTTCAGCATCTTTTACTTTCACCAGCGTTTCTGGGTGAGCAAAAACAGGAAGGCAAAATGCCGCAAA
AAAGGGAATAAGGGCGACACGGAAATGTTGAATACTCATACTCTTCCTTTTTCAATATTATTGAAGCATT
TATCAGGGTTATTGTCTCATGAGCGGATACATATTTGAATGTATTTAGAAAAATAAACAAATAGGGGTTC
CGCGCACATTTCCCCGAAAAGTGCCACCTAAATTGTAAGCGTTAATATTTTGTTAAAATTCGCGTTAAAT
TTTTGTTAAATCAGCTCATTTTTTAACCAATAGGCCGAAATCGGCAAAATCCCTTATAAATCAAAAGAAT
AGACCGAGATAGGGT
[37 nt withheld, positions 3236-3272]
AAAGAACGTGGACTCCAACGTCAAAGG
[49 nt withheld, positions 3300-3348]
T
[91 nt withheld, positions 3350-3440]
G
[124 nt withheld, positions 3442-3565]
CCCATTCGCCATTCAGGCTGCGCAACTGTTGGGAAGGGCGATCGGTGCGGGCCTCTTCGCTATTACGCCA
GTCGACCGCCAATTCAATATGGCGTATATGGACTCATGCCAATTCAATATGGTGGATCTGGACCTGTGCC
AATTCAATATGGCGTATATGGACTCGTGCCAATTCAATATGGTGGATCTGGACCCCAGCCAATTCAATAT
GGCGGACTTGGCACCATGCCAATATGGCTATTGGCCAGGTTCAATACTATGTATTGGCCCTATGCCATAT
AGTATTCCATATATGGGTTTTCCTATTGACGTAGATAGCCCCTCCCAATGGGCGGTCCCATATACCATAT
ATGGGGCTTCCTAATACCGCCCATAGCCACTCCCCCATTGACGTCAATGGTCTCTATATATGGTCTTTCC
TATTGACGTCATATGGGCGGTCCTATTGACGTATATGGCGCCTCCCCCATTGACGTCAATTACGGTAAAT
GGCCCGCCTGGCTCAATGCCCATTGACGTCAATAGGACCACCCACCATTGACGTCAATGGGATGGCTCAT
TGCCCATTCATATCCGTTCTCACGCCCCCTATTGACGTCAATGACGGTAAATGGCCCACTTGGCAGTACA
TCAATATCTATTAATAGTAACTTGGCAAGTACATTACTATTGGAAGTACGCCAGGGTACATTGGCAGTAC
TCCCATTGACGTCAATGGCGGTAAATGGCCCGCGATGGCTGCCAAGTACATCCCCATTGACGTCAATGGG
GAGGGGCAATGACGCAAATGGGCGTTCCATTGACGTAAATGGGCGGTAGGCGTGCCTAATGGGAGGTCTA
TATAAGCAATGCTCGTTTAGGGAAC
